>Addgene plasmid #78669 | 36INS-J23100_GB | depositor full sequence | sequence record 147252 | 36INS-J23100_GB sequence 2179 bps
TGCCCCTGCAGTATTCATTTTCAGCTTACGGAAGGTAGATTTGACGGCTAGCTCAGTCCTAGGTACAGTG
CTAGCTACTAGAGACCTACTAGTAGCGGCCGCTGCAGGCTTCCTCGCTCACTGACTCGCTGCGCTCGGTC
GTTCGGCTGCGGCGAGCGGTATCAGCTCACTCAAAGGCGGTAATACGGTTATCCACAGAATCAGGGGATA
ACGCAGGAAAGAACATGTGAGCAAAAGGCCAGCAAAAGGCCAGGAACCGTAAAAAGGCCGCGTTGCTGGC
GTTTTTCCACAGGCTCCGCCCCCCTGACGAGCATCACAAAAATCGACGCTCAAGTCAGAGGTGGCGAAAC
CCGACAGGACTATAAAGATACCAGGCGTTTCCCCCTGGAAGCTCCCTCGTGCGCTCTCCTGTTCCGACCC
TGCCGCTTACCGGATACCTGTCCGCCTTTCTCCCTTCGGGAAGCGTGGCGCTTTCTCATAGCTCACGCTG
TAGGTATCTCAGTTCGGTGTAGGTCGTTCGCTCCAAGCTGGGCTGTGTGCACGAACCCCCCGTTCAGCCC
GACCGCTGCGCCTTATCCGGTAACTATCGTCTTGAGTCCAACCCGGTAAGACACGACTTATCGCCACTGG
CAGCAGCCACTGGTAACAGGATTAGCAGAGCGAGGTATGTAGGCGGTGCTACAGAGTTCTTGAAGTGGTG
GCCTAACTACGGCTACACTAGAAGAACAGTATTTGGTATCTGCGCTCTGCTGAAGCCAGTTACCTTCGGA
AAAAGAGTTGGTAGCTCTTGATCCGGCAAACAAACCACCGCTGGTAGCGGTGGTTTTTTTGTTTGCAAGC
AGCAGATTACGCGCAGAAAAAAAGGATCTCAAGAAGATCCTTTGATCTTTTCTACGGGGTCTGACGCTCA
GTGGAACGAAAACTCACGTTAAGGGATTTTGGTCATGAGATTATCAAAAAGGATCTTCACCTAGATCCTT
TTAAATTAAAAATGAAGTTTTAAATCAATCTAAAGTATATATGAGTAAACTTGGTCTGACAGTTACCAAT
GCTTAATCAGTGAGGCACCTATCTCAGCGATCTGTCTATTTCGTTCATCCATAGTTGCCTGACTCCCCGT
CGTGTAGATAACTACGATACGGGAGGGCTTACCATCTGGCCCCAGTGCTGCAATGATACCGCGCGACCCA
CGCTCACCGGCTCCAGATTTATCAGCAATAAACCAGCCAGCCGGAAGGGCCGAGCGCAGAAGTGGTCCTG
CAACTTTATCCGCCTCCATCCAGTCTATTAATTGTTGCCGGGAAGCTAGAGTAAGTAGTTCGCCAGTTAA
TAGTTTGCGCAACGTTGTTGCCATTGCTACAGGCATCGTGGTGTCACGCTCGTCGTTTGGTATGGCTTCA
TTCAGCTCCGGTTCCCAACGATCAAGGCGAGTTACATGATCCCCCATGTTGTGCAAAAAAGCGGTTAGCT
CCTTCGGTCCTCCGATCGTTGTCAGAAGTAAGTTGGCCGCAGTGTTATCACTCATGGTTATGGCAGCACT
GCATAATTCTCTTACTGTCATGCCATCCGTAAGATGCTTTTCTGTGACTGGTGAGTACTCAACCAAGTCA
TTCTGAGAATAGTGTATGCGGCGACCGAGTTGCTCTTGCCCGGCGTCAATACGGGATAATACCGCGCCAC
ATAGCAGAACTTTAAAAGTGCTCATCATTGGAAAACGTTCTTCGGGGCGAAAACTCTCAAGGATCTTACC
GCTGTTGAGATCCAGTTCGATGTAACCCACTCGTGCACCCAACTGATCTTCAGCATCTTTTACTTTCACC
AGCGTTTCTGGGTGAGCAAAAACAGGAAGGCAAAATGCCGCAAAAAAGGGAATAAGGGCGACACGGAAAT
GTTGAATACTCATACTCTTCCTTTTTCAATATTATTGAAGCATTTATCAGGGTTATTGTCTCATGAGCGG
ATACATATTTGAATGTATTTAGAAAAATAAACAAATAGGGGTTCCGCGCACATTTCCCCGAAAAGTGCCA
CCTGACGTCTAAGAAACCATTATTATCATGACATTAACCTATAAAAATAGGCGTATCACGAGGCAGAATT
TCAGATAAAAAAAATCCTTAGCTTTCGCTAAGGATGATTTCTGGAATTCGCGGCCGCTTCTAGAGACTAG
TGGGTCTCA
Features (pLannotate 1.2.2; 7 found; start..end, strand, type, name):
     41..65      +  promoter       J23119(SpeI) promoter (fragment): bacterial promoter (Registry of Standard Biological Parts BBa J23119) modified to end with an SpeI site
     87..107     +  misc_feature   BioBrick suffix: universal suffix for all parts
    284..872     -  rep_origin     ori: high-copy-number ColE1/pMB1/pBR322/pUC origin of replication
   1043..1903    -  CDS            AmpR: β-lactamase; bla; confers resistance to ampicillin, carbenicillin, and related antibiotics
   1904..2008    -  promoter       AmpR promoter: bla
   2098..2141    -  terminator     bacterial terminator: putative bacterial transcription terminator
   2144..2165    +  misc_feature   BioBrick prefix: BioBrick prefix for parts that do not start with "ATG"
