[The description below was written by a language model from this plasmid's Addgene catalogue record and pLannotate feature annotations shown in this document.]
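Description:
36INS-J23100_GB is a small synthetic-biology part plasmid that carries an insulated constitutive promoter for E. coli in the MoClo (Golden Gate–style modular cloning) format. The backbone is the DVA destination vector. It is propagated in E. coli at high copy number from a ColE1/pUC-type origin and selected with ampicillin through a β-lactamase (AmpR) gene driven by its own bla promoter. The feature table also shows BioBrick prefix and suffix sequences and a putative bacterial transcription terminator flanking the cloning region, which are remnants of the vector's BioBrick-derived architecture.

The payload is a 71 bp synthetic insert consisting of a promoter modified from the Anderson-collection part BBa_J23100, preceded by a 36-nucleotide DNA spacer that was chosen empirically. The spacer is meant to act as an insulator, buffering the promoter from whatever sequence lies upstream so that its strength depends less on DNA context when it is assembled into different devices. The automated annotation labels the promoter region as a fragment of the closely related J23119 promoter, which most likely reflects sequence similarity within that promoter family rather than a different part. The insert was cloned with BbsI, and both sites were destroyed in the process. The "G" and "B" in the name denote the MoClo fusion sites flanking the part, which determine its position in later assemblies.

The catalogue lists a total size of 2094 bp, whereas the annotated depositor sequence is 2179 nt; the record does not explain this difference. The plasmid is typically used as a basic promoter part for building bacterial transcription units and genetic circuits with more predictable expression.
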