Addgene plasmid #78669: 36INS-J23100_GB
Purpose: 36INS-J23100_GB Insulated MoClo promoter for E. coli. 36nt DNA spacer empirically selected. Modified from BBa_J23100. [G:36INS-J23100:B]
Depositing lab: Douglas Densmore. Depositing organization: Boston University Main Campus. Publication: Reducing DNA context dependence in bacterial promoters. Carr SB, Beal J, Densmore DM. PLoS One. 2017 Apr 19;12(4):e0176013. doi: 10.1371/journal.pone.0176013. eCollection 2017. PubMed 28422998.
Backbone
  Vector backbone: DVA
  Backbone size w/o insert (bp): 2023
  Total vector size (bp): 2094
  Vector type: Synthetic Biology
Growth in bacteria
  Bacterial resistance: Ampicillin, 100 μg/mL
  Growth temperature: 37°C
  Growth strain: DH5alpha
  Copy number: High Copy
Gene/Insert
  Gene/Insert name: Insulated J23100 Promoter (alt name: 36INS-J23100_GB)
  Species: Synthetic
  Insert size (bp): 71
  Cloning method: Restriction Enzyme; 5′ cloning site BbsI (destroyed during cloning); 3′ cloning site BbsI (destroyed during cloning)
  Sequencing primers: 5′ TGCCACCTGACGTCTAAGAA; 3′ ATTACCGCCTTTGAGTGAGC
Terms and licenses: Academic/Nonprofit Terms; Industry Terms: Not Available to Industry
How to cite: 36INS-J23100_GB was a gift from Douglas Densmore (Addgene plasmid # 78669 ; http://n2t.net/addgene:78669 ; RRID:Addgene_78669)
