>Addgene plasmid #78669 | 36INS-J23100_GB | addgene partial sequence | sequence record 154538 | MoCloR 5'-gccacctgacgtctaagaaacc-3'
AATAGGCGTATCACGAGGCAGAATTTCAGATAAAAAAAATCCTTAGCTTTCGCTAAGGATGATTTCTGGA
ATTCGCGGCCGCTTCTAGAGACTAGTGGGTCTCATGCCCCTGCAGTATTCATTTTCAGCTTACGGAAGGT
AGATTTGACGGCTAGCTCAGTCCTAGGTACAGTGCTAGCTACTAGAGACCTACTAGTAGCGGCCGCTGCA
GGCTTCCTCGCTCACTGACTCGCTGCGCTCGGTCGTTCGGCTGCGGCGAGCGGTATCAGCTCACTCAAAG
GCGGTAATACGGTTATCCACAGAATCAGGGGATAACGCAGGAAAGAACATGTGAGCAAAAGGCCAGCAAA
AGGCCAGGAACCGTAAAAAGGCCGCGTTGCTGGCGTTTTTCCACAGGCTCCGCCCCCCTGACGAGCATCA
CAAAAATCGACGCTCAAGTCAGAGGTGGCGAAACCCGACAGGACTATAAAGATACCAGGCGTTTCCCCCT
GGAAGCTCCCTCGTGCGCTCTCCTGTTCCGACCCTGCCGCTTACCGGATACCTGTCCGCCTTTCTCCCTT
CGGGAAGCGTGGCGCTTTCTCATAGCTCACGCTGTAGGTATCTCAGTTCGGTGTAGGTCGTTCGCTCCAA
GCTGGGCTGTGTGCACGAACCCCCCGTTCAGCCCGACCGCTGCGCCTTATCCGGTAACTATCGTCTTGAG
TCCAACCCGGTAAGACACGACTTATCGCCACTGGCAGCAGCCACTGGTAACAGGATTAGCAGAGCGAGGT
ATGTAGGCGGTGCTACAGAGTTCTTGAAGTGGTGGCCTAACTACGGCTACACTAGAAGA
