>Addgene plasmid #78669 | 36INS-J23100_GB | addgene partial sequence | sequence record 154539 | ASK-FN2 5'-CGGCCTTTTTACGGTTCCTG-3'
AACGACCGAGCGCAGCGAGTCAGTGAGCGAGGAAGCCTGCAGCGGCCGCTACTAGTAGGTCTCTAGNAGC
TAGCACTGTACCTAGGACTGAGCTAGCCGTCAAATCTACCTTCCGTAAGCTGAAAATGAATACTGCAGGG
GCATGAGACCCACTAGTCTCTAGAAGCGGCCGCGAATTCCAGAAATCATCCTTAGCGAAAGCTAAGGATT
TTTTTTATCTGAAATTCTGCCTCGTGATACGCCTATTTTTATAGGTTAATGTCATGATAATAATGGTTTC
TTAGACGTCAGGTGGCACTTTTCGGGGAAATGTGCGCGGAACCCCTATTTGTTTATTTTTCTAAATACAT
TCAAATATGTATCCGCTCATGAGACAATAACCCTGATAAATGCTTCAATAATATTGAAAAAGGAAGAGTA
TGAGTATTCAACATTTCCGTGTCGCCCTTATTCCCTTTTTTGCGGCATTTTGCCTTCCTGTTTTTGCTCA
CCCAGAAACGCTGGTGAAAGTAAAAGATGCTGAA
